Addgene plasmid #98241: NUDT4 (NUDT4A-c001)
Purpose: Bacterial expression for structure determination; may not be full ORF
Depositing lab: Nicola Burgess-Brown. Depositing organization: University of Oxford.
Backbone
  Vector backbone: pNIC28-Bsa4
  Backbone manufacturer: Opher Gileadi (Addgene plasmid # 26103)
  Vector type: Bacterial Expression
Growth in bacteria
  Bacterial resistance: Kanamycin, 50 μg/mL
  Growth temperature: 37°C
  Growth strain: DH5alpha
  Copy number: Unknown
Gene/Insert
  Gene/Insert name: NUDT4A (alt names: NUDT4; nudix hydrolase 4)
  Species: H. sapiens (human)
  Entrez Gene: NUDT4 (a.k.a. DIPP2, DIPP2alpha, DIPP2beta, HDCMB47P)
  Promoter: T7
  Tag / fusion protein: His-6-TEV (N terminal on backbone)
  Cloning method: Ligation Independent Cloning
  Sequencing primers: 5′ T7F; 3′ T7R
Terms and licenses: Academic/Nonprofit Terms; Industry Terms: Not Available to Industry
Depositor comments: Use BL21(DE3)-R3-pRARE2 for expression. T7/lac regulated, N-terminal His-tag, TEV, LIC cloning using BsaI cleavage/T4 polymerase, SacB stuffer fragment, pET28 backbone. 5LTU: http://www.thesgc.org/structures/5LTU
How to cite: NUDT4 (NUDT4A-c001) was a gift from Nicola Burgess-Brown (Addgene plasmid # 98241 ; http://n2t.net/addgene:98241 ; RRID:Addgene_98241)
