[The description below was written by a language model from this plasmid's Addgene catalogue record and pLannotate feature annotations shown in this document.]
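Description:
NUDT4 (NUDT4A-c001) is a bacterial expression plasmid built in pNIC28-Bsa4, a pET28-derived vector designed for ligation-independent cloning, and carries a human NUDT4 (nudix hydrolase 4, also known as DIPP2) coding segment for recombinant protein production in E. coli. The sequenced plasmid is about 5.9 kb. It is maintained through a ColE1/pBR322-type origin accompanied by the bom site and the rop gene, which moderates copy number, and it is selected with kanamycin via an aminoglycoside phosphotransferase gene. An f1 origin is also present, along with short remnants of the tetracycline resistance gene that are non-functional leftovers of the pBR322 lineage.

Expression is driven by a T7 promoter followed by a lac operator and the T7 gene 10 ribosome binding site. The plasmid-borne lacI gene supplies repressor, so transcription is held off until IPTG induction in a host that provides T7 RNA polymerase; the depositor recommends a BL21(DE3) derivative carrying a rare-codon plasmid. The record describes an N-terminal hexahistidine tag followed by a TEV protease site, contributed by the backbone, which allows affinity purification and subsequent tag removal. This tag is not annotated separately in the feature table but would lie in the gap between the RBS and the NUDT4 annotation. In the parental vector a SacB stuffer occupies the cloning site; here the NUDT4 insert of roughly 540 bp takes that position. The His and T7 gene 10-like fragments annotated downstream of the insert, before the T7 terminator, are probably vector remnants rather than part of the expressed protein. The construct was made for structure determination, may not encode the full ORF, and the depositor comments link it to a deposited crystal structure.
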