Features (pLannotate 1.2.2; 19 found; start..end, strand, type, name):
      1..19      +  promoter       T7 promoter: promoter for bacteriophage T7 RNA polymerase
     20..44      +  protein_bind   lac operator: The lac repressor binds to the lac operator to inhibit transcription in E. coli. This inhibition can be relieved by adding lactose or isopropyl-β-D-thiogalactopyranoside (IPTG). lac repressor encoded by lacI
     59..81      +  RBS            RBS: efficient ribosome binding site from bacteriophage T7 gene 10 (Olins and Rangwala, 1989)
    155..694     +  CDS            NUDT4: NUDT4_HUMAN - Also known as DIPP2, KIAA0487. Experimental evidence at protein level: Swiss-Prot protein existence level 1. Cleaves a beta-phosphate from the diphosphate groups in PP- InsP5 (diphosphoinositol pentakisphosphate), PP-InsP4 and [PP]2-InsP4 (bisdiphosphoinositol tetrakisphosphate), suggesting that it may play a role in signal transduction. Also able to catalyze the hydrolysis of dinucleoside oligophosphate Ap6A, but not Ap5A. The major reaction products are ADP and p4a from Ap6A. Also able to hydrolyze 5- phosphoribose 1-diphosphate. Does not play a role in U8 snoRNA decapping acti
    760..777     +  CDS            9xHis (fragment): 9xHis affinity tag
    787..836     +  CDS            SET1 (fragment): solubility-enhancement tag derived from T7 phage gene 10B
    844..891     +  terminator     T7 terminator: transcription terminator for bacteriophage T7 RNA polymerase
    928..1356    +  rep_origin     f1 ori (sequence partly withheld): f1 bacteriophage origin of replication; arrow indicates direction of (+) strand synthesis
   1409..1466    +  promoter       AmpR promoter (fragment): bla
   1475..2290    -  CDS            KanR: aminoglycoside phosphotransferase; aph(3')-Ia; confers resistance to kanamycin in bacteria or G418 (Geneticin®) in eukaryotes
   2412..3000    +  rep_origin     ori: high-copy-number ColE1/pMB1/pBR322/pUC origin of replication
   3186..3325    -  misc_feature   bom: basis of mobility region from pBR322
   3427..3618    -  CDS            rop: Rop protein, which maintains plasmids at low copy number; rop
   3635..4015    +  CDS            YPB1_ECOLX: Protein predicted: Swiss-Prot protein existence level 4. From Escherichia coli.
   4087..4378    -  CDS            TcR (fragment): tetracycline efflux protein; tet; confers resistance to tetracycline
   4393..4414    -  protein_bind   CAP binding site: CAP binding activates transcription in the presence of cAMP. E. coli catabolite activator protein
   4427..5509    -  CDS            lacI: lac repressor; lacI; The lac repressor binds to the lac operator to inhibit transcription in E. coli. This inhibition can be relieved by adding lactose or isopropyl-β-D-thiogalactopyranoside (IPTG).
   5510..5587    -  promoter       lacI promoter: lacI
   5595..5874    -  CDS            TcR (fragment): tetracycline efflux protein; tet; confers resistance to tetracycline
>Addgene plasmid #98241 | NUDT4 (NUDT4A-c001) | addgene full sequence | sequence record 193419 | Addgene NGS Result
TAATACGACTCACTATAGGGGAATTGTGAGCGGATAACAATTCCCCTCTAGAAATAATTTTGTTTAACTT
TAAGAAGGAGATATACATATGCACCATCATCATCATCATTCTTCTGGTGTAGATCTGGGTACCGAGAACC
TGTACTTCCAATCCATGATGAAGTTCAAGCCCAACCAGACGCGGACCTACGACCGCGAGGGCTTCAAGAA
GCGGGCGGCGTGCCTGTGCTTCCGGAGCGAGCAGGAGGACGAGGTGCTGCTGGTGAGTAGCAGCCGGTAC
CCAGACCAGTGGATTGTCCCAGGAGGAGGAATGGAACCCGAGGAGGAACCTGGCGGTGCTGCCGTGAGGG
AAGTTTATGAGGAGGCTGGAGTCAAAGGAAAACTAGGCAGACTTCTGGGCATATTTGAGAACCAAGACCG
AAAGCACAGAACATATGTTTATGTTCTAACAGTCACTGAAATATTAGAAGATTGGGAAGATTCTGTTAAT
ATTGGAAGGAAGAGAGAGTGGTTCAAAGTAGAAGATGCTATCAAAGTTCTCCAGTGTCATAAACCTGTAC
ATGCAGAGTATCTGGAAAAGCTAAAGCTGGGTTGTTCCCCAGCCAATGGAAATTCTACAGTCCCTTCCCT
TCCGGATAATAATGCCTTGTTTGTAACCGCTGCACAGACCTCTGGGTTGCCATCTAGTGTAAGATGACAG
TAAAGGTGGATACGGATCCGAATTCGAGCTCCGTCGACAAGCTTGCGGCCGCACTCGAGCACCACCACCA
CCACCACTGAGATCCGGCTGCTAACAAAGCCCGAAAGGAAGCTGAGTTGGCTGCTGCCACCGCTGAGCAA
TAACTAGCATAACCCCTTGGGGCCTCTAAACGGGTCTTGAGGGGTTTTTTGCTGAAAGGAGGAACTATAT
CCGGATTGGCGAATGGG
[124 nt withheld, positions 928-1051]
C
[91 nt withheld, positions 1053-1143]
A
[49 nt withheld, positions 1145-1193]
CCTTTGACGTTGGAGTCCACGTTCTTT
[37 nt withheld, positions 1221-1257]
ACCCTATCTCGGTCTATTCTTTTGATTTATAAGGGATTTTGCCGATTTCGGCCTATTGGTTAAAAAATGA
GCTGATTTAACAAAAATTTAACGCGAATTTTAACAAAATATTAACGCTTACAATTTAGGTGGCACTTTTC
GGGGAAATGTGCGCGGAACCCCTATTTGTTTATTTTTCTAAATACATTCAAATATGTATCCGCTCATGAA
TTAATTCTTAGAAAAACTCATCGAGCATCAAATGAAACTGCAATTTATTCATATCAGGATTATCAATACC
ATATTTTTGAAAAAGCCGTTTCTGTAATGAAGGAGAAAACTCACCGAGGCAGTTCCATAGGATGGCAAGA
TCCTGGTATCGGTCTGCGATTCCGACTCGTCCAACATCAATACAACCTATTAATTTCCCCTCGTCAAAAA
TAAGGTTATCAAGTGAGAAATCACCATGAGTGACGACTGAATCCGGTGAGAATGGCAAAAGTTTATGCAT
TTCTTTCCAGACTTGTTCAACAGGCCAGCCATTACGCTCGTCATCAAAATCACTCGCATCAACCAAACCG
TTATTCATTCGTGATTGCGCCTGAGCGAGACGAAATACGCGATCGCTGTTAAAAGGACAATTACAAACAG
GAATCGAATGCAACCGGCGCAGGAACACTGCCAGCGCATCAACAATATTTTCACCTGAATCAGGATATTC
TTCTAATACCTGGAATGCTGTTTTCCCGGGGATCGCAGTGGTGAGTAACCATGCATCATCAGGAGTACGG
ATAAAATGCTTGATGGTCGGAAGAGGCATAAATTCCGTCAGCCAGTTTAGTCTGACCATCTCATCTGTAA
CATCATTGGCAACGCTACCTTTGCCATGTTTCAGAAACAACTCTGGCGCATCGGGCTTCCCATACAATCG
ATAGATTGTCGCACCTGATTGCCCGACATTATCGCGAGCCCATTTATACCCATATAAATCAGCATCCATG
TTGGAATTTAATCGCGGCCTAGAGCAAGACGTTTCCCGTTGAATATGGCTCATAACACCCCTTGTATTAC
TGTTTATGTAAGCAGACAGTTTTATTGTTCATGACCAAAATCCCTTAACGTGAGTTTTCGTTCCACTGAG
CGTCAGACCCCGTAGAAAAGATCAAAGGATCTTCTTGAGATCCTTTTTTTCTGCGCGTAATCTGCTGCTT
GCAAACAAAAAAACCACCGCTACCAGCGGTGGTTTGTTTGCCGGATCAAGAGCTACCAACTCTTTTTCCG
AAGGTAACTGGCTTCAGCAGAGCGCAGATACCAAATACTGTCCTTCTAGTGTAGCCGTAGTTAGGCCACC
ACTTCAAGAACTCTGTAGCACCGCCTACATACCTCGCTCTGCTAATCCTGTTACCAGTGGCTGCTGCCAG
TGGCGATAAGTCGTGTCTTACCGGGTTGGACTCAAGACGATAGTTACCGGATAAGGCGCAGCGGTCGGGC
TGAACGGGGGGTTCGTGCACACAGCCCAGCTTGGAGCGAACGACCTACACCGAACTGAGATACCTACAGC
GTGAGCTATGAGAAAGCGCCACGCTTCCCGAAGGGAGAAAGGCGGACAGGTATCCGGTAAGCGGCAGGGT
CGGAACAGGAGAGCGCACGAGGGAGCTTCCAGGGGGAAACGCCTGGTATCTTTATAGTCCTGTCGGGTTT
CGCCACCTCTGACTTGAGCGTCGATTTTTGTGATGCTCGTCAGGGGGGCGGAGCCTATGGAAAAACGCCA
GCAACGCGGCCTTTTTACGGTTCCTGGCCTTTTGCTGGCCTTTTGCTCACATGTTCTTTCCTGCGTTATC
CCCTGATTCTGTGGATAACCGTATTACCGCCTTTGAGTGAGCTGATACCGCTCGCCGCAGCCGAACGACC
GAGCGCAGCGAGTCAGTGAGCGAGGAAGCGGAAGAGCGCCTGATGCGGTATTTTCTCCTTACGCATCTGT
GCGGTATTTCACACCGCAATGGTGCACTCTCAGTACAATCTGCTCTGATGCCGCATAGTTAAGCCAGTAT
ACACTCCGCTATCGCTACGTGACTGGGTCATGGCTGCGCCCCGACACCCGCCAACACCCGCTGACGCGCC
CTGACGGGCTTGTCTGCTCCCGGCATCCGCTTACAGACAAGCTGTGACCGTCTCCGGGAGCTGCATGTGT
CAGAGGTTTTCACCGTCATCACCGAAACGCGCGAGGCAGCTGCGGTAAAGCTCATCAGCGTGGTCGTGAA
GCGATTCACAGATGTCTGCCTGTTCATCCGCGTCCAGCTCGTTGAGTTTCTCCAGAAGCGTTAATGTCTG
GCTTCTGATAAAGCGGGCCATGTTAAGGGCGGTTTTTTCCTGTTTGGTCACTGATGCCTCCGTGTAAGGG
GGATTTCTGTTCATGGGGGTAATGATACCGATGAAACGAGAGAGGATGCTCACGATACGGGTTACTGATG
ATGAACATGCCCGGTTACTGGAACGTTGTGAGGGTAAACAACTGGCGGTATGGATGCGGCGGGACCAGAG
AAAAATCACTCAGGGTCAATGCCAGCGCTTCGTTAATACAGATGTAGGTGTTCCACAGGGTAGCCAGCAG
CATCCTGCGATGCAGATCCGGAACATAATGGTGCAGGGCGCTGACTTCCGCGTTTCCAGACTTTACGAAA
CACGGAAACCGAAGACCATTCATGTTGTTGCTCAGGTCGCAGACGTTTTGCAGCAGCAGTCGCTTCACGT
TCGCTCGCGTATCGGTGATTCATTCTGCTAACCAGTAAGGCAACCCCGCCAGCCTAGCCGGGTCCTCAAC
GACAGGAGCACGATCATGCGCACCCGTGGGGCCGCCATGCCGGCGATAATGGCCTGCTTCTCGCCGAAAC
GTTTGGTGGCGGGACCAGTGACGAAGGCTTGAGCGAGGGCGTGCAAGATTCCGAATACCGCAAGCGACAG
GCCGATCATCGTCGCGCTCCAGCGAAAGCGGTCCTCGCCGAAAATGACCCAGAGCGCTGCCGGCACCTGT
CCTACGAGTTGCATGATAAAGAAGACAGTCATAAGTGCGGCGACGATAGTCATGCCCCGCGCCCACCGGA
AGGAGCTGACTGGGTTGAAGGCTCTCAAGGGCATCGGTCGAGATCCCGGTGCCTAATGAGTGAGCTAACT
TACATTAATTGCGTTGCGCTCACTGCCCGCTTTCCAGTCGGGAAACCTGTCGTGCCAGCTGCATTAATGA
ATCGGCCAACGCGCGGGGAGAGGCGGTTTGCGTATTGGGCGCCAGGGTGGTTTTTCTTTTCACCAGTGAG
ACGGGCAACAGCTGATTGCCCTTCACCGCCTGGCCCTGAGAGAGTTGCAGCAAGCGGTCCACGCTGGTTT
GCCCCAGCAGGCGAAAATCCTGTTTGATGGTGGTTAACGGCGGGATATAACATGAGCTGTCTTCGGTATC
GTCGTATCCCACTACCGAGATATCCGCACCAACGCGCAGCCCGGACTCGGTAATGGCGCGCATTGCGCCC
AGCGCCATCTGATCGTTGGCAACCAGCATCGCAGTGGGAACGATGCCCTCATTCAGCATTTGCATGGTTT
GTTGAAAACCGGACATGGCACTCCAGTCGCCTTCCCGTTCCGCTATCGGCTGAATTTGATTGCGAGTGAG
ATATTTATGCCAGCCAGCCAGACGCAGACGCGCCGAGACAGAACTTAATGGGCCCGCTAACAGCGCGATT
TGCTGGTGACCCAATGCGACCAGATGCTCCACGCCCAGTCGCGTACCGTCTTCATGGGAGAAAATAATAC
TGTTGATGGGTGTCTGGTCAGAGACATCAAGAAATAACGCCGGAACATTAGTGCAGGCAGCTTCCACAGC
AATGGCATCCTGGTCATCCAGCGGATAGTTAATGATCAGCCCACTGACGCGTTGCGCGAGAAGATTGTGC
ACCGCCGCTTTACAGGCTTCGACGCCGCTTCGTTCTACCATCGACACCACCACGCTGGCACCCAGTTGAT
CGGCGCGAGATTTAATCGCCGCGACAATTTGCGACGGCGCGTGCAGGGCCAGACTGGAGGTGGCAACGCC
AATCAGCAACGACTGTTTGCCCGCCAGTTGTTGTGCCACGCGGTTGGGAATGTAATTCAGCTCCGCCATC
GCCGCTTCCACTTTTTCCCGCGTTTTCGCAGAAACGTGGCTGGCCTGGTTCACCACGCGGGAAACGGTCT
GATAAGAGACACCGGCATACTCTGCGACATCGTATAACGTTACTGGTTTCACATTCACCACCCTGAATTG
ACTCTCTTCCGGGCGCTATCATGCCATACCGCGAAAGGTTTTGCGCCATTCGATGGTGTCCGGGATCTCG
ACGCTCTCCCTTATGCGACTCCTGCATTAGGAAGCAGCCCAGTAGTAGGTTGAGGCCGTTGAGCACCGCC
GCCGCAAGGAATGGTGCATGCAAGGAGATGGCGCCCAACAGTCCCCCGGCCACGGGGCCTGCCACCATAC
CCACGCCGAAACAAGCGCTCATGAGCCCGAAGTGGCGAGCCCGATCTTCCCCATCGGTGATGTCGGCGAT
ATAGGCGCCAGCAACCGCACCTGTGGCGCCGGTGATGCCGGCCACGATGCGTCCGGCGTAGAGGATCGAG
ATCTCGATCCCGCGAAAT
