>Addgene plasmid #98241 | NUDT4 (NUDT4A-c001) | depositor partial sequence | sequence record 180097 | insert
CATATGCACCATCATCATCATCATTCTTCTGGTGTAGATCTGGGTACCGAGAACCTGTACTTCCAATCCA
TGATGAAGTTCAAGCCCAACCAGACGCGGACCTACGACCGCGAGGGCTTCAAGAAGCGGGCGGCGTGCCT
GTGCTTCCGGAGCGAGCAGGAGGACGAGGTGCTGCTGGTGAGTAGCAGCCGGTACCCAGACCAGTGGATT
GTCCCAGGAGGAGGAATGGAACCCGAGGAGGAACCTGGCGGTGCTGCCGTGAGGGAAGTTTATGAGGAGG
CTGGAGTCAAAGGAAAACTAGGCAGACTTCTGGGCATATTTGAGAACCAAGACCGAAAGCACAGAACATA
TGTTTATGTTCTAACAGTCACTGAAATATTAGAAGATTGGGAAGATTCTGTTAATATTGGAAGGAAGAGA
GAGTGGTTCAAAGTAGAAGATGCTATCAAAGTTCTCCAGTGTCATAAACCTGTACATGCAGAGTATCTGG
AAAAGCTAAAGCTGGGTTGTTCCCCAGCCAATGGAAATTCTACAGTCCCTTCCCTTCCGGATAATAATGC
CTTGTTTGTAACCGCTGCACAGACCTCTGGGTTGCCATCTAGTGTAAGATGACAGTAAAGGTGGATACGG
ATCCGAA
